Addgene plasmid #118219: Ubi:Zebrabow
Purpose: For ubiquitous expression of Brainbow in zebrafish
Depositing lab: Albert Pan & Alex Schier. Depositing organization: Harvard University. Publication: Zebrabow: multispectral cell labeling for cell tracing and lineage analysis in zebrafish. Pan YA, Freundlich T, Weissman TA, Schoppik D, Wang XC, Zimmerman S, Ciruna B, Sanes JR, Lichtman JW, Schier AF. Development. 2013 Jul;140(13):2835-46. doi: 10.1242/dev.094631. PubMed 23757414.
Backbone
  Vector backbone: pT2-Ip2GI
  Vector type: zebrafish expression
Growth in bacteria
  Bacterial resistance: Ampicillin, 100 μg/mL
  Growth temperature: 37°C
  Growth strain: DH5alpha
  Copy number: High Copy
Gene/Insert
  Gene/Insert name: Brainbow 1.0 L
  Species: D. rerio (zebrafish); Fluorescent protein genes from jellyfish and coral
  Cloning method: Gateway Cloning
  Sequencing primers: 5′ n/a
Terms and licenses: Academic/Nonprofit Terms; Industry Terms: Not Available to Industry
How to cite: Ubi:Zebrabow was a gift from Albert Pan & Alex Schier (Addgene plasmid # 118219 ; http://n2t.net/addgene:118219 ; RRID:Addgene_118219)
