[The description below was written by a language model from this plasmid's Addgene catalogue record and pLannotate feature annotations shown in this document.]
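Description:
Ubi:Zebrabow is a zebrafish expression plasmid built on the pT2-Ip2GI backbone that carries the Brainbow 1.0 L multicolour reporter cassette for ubiquitous expression in fish. It is maintained in E. coli as a high-copy plasmid through a ColE1/pUC-type origin and selected with ampicillin via the β-lactamase gene. Remnants of a pBluescript-style backbone (lac promoter/operator, T3 promoter, partial MCS and a fragment of an M13 origin) are also annotated. Two sequence records, an NGS result and the depositor's sequence, differ by only a few bases and show the same feature order from different start points.

The payload is a Cre-dependent stochastic colour switch. Downstream of a paired lox2272 and loxP site lie three fluorescent protein coding sequences in tandem, dTomato, mCerulean and EYFP, each followed by its own SV40 polyadenylation signal. A second lox2272 sits before mCerulean and a second loxP before EYFP. Without Cre, only the first gene, dTomato, is transcribed. Because lox2272 and loxP are mutually incompatible, Cre excises either the dTomato unit, giving mCerulean, or both dTomato and mCerulean, giving EYFP. The two outcomes are mutually exclusive, since either excision removes one site of the other pair.

The driving element was inserted by Gateway cloning and corresponds to the roughly 3.5 kb interval between attB1 and attB2 immediately upstream of the cassette. This interval is not annotated as a promoter, although the name and stated purpose imply a ubiquitous "ubi" promoter. The short Tyr and CEN4 hits are probably spurious matches. Transposon arms are not annotated, so the integration mechanism is not stated. The construct is intended for multispectral cell labelling, cell tracing and lineage analysis in zebrafish.
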