Features (pLannotate 1.2.2; 28 found; start..end, strand, type, name):
      9..230     -  rep_origin     M13 ori (fragment) (sequence partly withheld): M13 bacteriophage origin of replication; arrow indicates direction of (+) strand synthesis
    230..403     +  CDS            Tyr (fragment) (sequence partly withheld): TYRO_MOUSE - Experimental evidence at protein level: Swiss-Prot protein existence level 1. This is a copper-containing oxidase that functions in the formation of pigments such as melanins and other polyphenolic compounds (PubMed:2517217). Catalyzes the initial and rate limiting step in the cascade of reactions leading to melanin production from tyrosine (PubMed:2517217, PubMed:1537333). In addition to hydroxylating tyrosine to DOPA (3,4-dihydroxyphenylalanine), also catalyzes the oxidation of DOPA to DOPA-quinone, and possibly the oxidation of DHI (5,6- dihydroxyindole) to indole-5,6 quinone (
   1125..1145    +  protein_bind   attB1: mutant version of attB; core recombination site for the Gateway® BP reaction BP Clonase™
   4168..4191    -  misc_feature   CEN4 (fragment): S. cerevisiae CEN4 centromere
   4647..4671    -  protein_bind   attB2: mutant version of attB; recombination site for the Gateway® BP reaction BP Clonase™
   4684..4717    +  protein_bind   lox2272: Cre-mediated recombination occurs in the 8-bp core sequence (GGATACTT). lox2272 sites are compatible with each other, but incompatible with loxP or loxN sites (Lee and Saito, 1988). Cre recombinase
   4726..4759    +  protein_bind   loxP: Cre-mediated recombination occurs in the 8-bp core sequence (GCATACAT). Cre recombinase
   4778..5479    +  CDS            dTomato: dTomato is a basic (constitutively fluorescent) orange fluorescent protein published in 2004, derived from Discosoma sp.. It is reported to be a somewhat slowly-maturing dimer with low acid sensitivity.
   5503..5586    +  CDS            large T antigen (fragment): large T antigen from SV40 (simian virus 40)
   5609..5730    +  polyA_signal   SV40 poly(A) signal: SV40 polyadenylation signal
   5754..5784    +  CDS            dTomato (fragment): dimeric variant of DsRed fluorescent protein (Shaner et al., 2004) mammalian codon-optimized
   5813..5846    +  protein_bind   lox2272: Cre-mediated recombination occurs in the 8-bp core sequence (GGATACTT). lox2272 sites are compatible with each other, but incompatible with loxP or loxN sites (Lee and Saito, 1988). Cre recombinase
   5866..6585    +  CDS            mCerulean: enhanced monomeric variant of CFP (Rizzo et al., 2004) mammalian codon-optimized
   6602..6685    +  CDS            large T antigen (fragment): large T antigen from SV40 (simian virus 40)
   6708..6829    +  polyA_signal   SV40 poly(A) signal: SV40 polyadenylation signal
   6836..6869    +  protein_bind   loxP: Cre-mediated recombination occurs in the 8-bp core sequence (GCATACAT). Cre recombinase
   6883..7602    +  CDS            EYFP: enhanced YFP mammalian codon-optimized
   7619..7702    +  CDS            large T antigen (fragment): large T antigen from SV40 (simian virus 40)
   7725..7846    +  polyA_signal   SV40 poly(A) signal: SV40 polyadenylation signal
   8452..8492    -  misc_feature   MCS (fragment): pBluescript multiple cloning site
   8505..8523    -  promoter       T3 promoter: promoter for bacteriophage T3 RNA polymerase
   8566..8588    -  protein_bind   lac operator (fragment): The lac repressor binds to the lac operator to inhibit transcription in E. coli. This inhibition can be relieved by adding lactose or isopropyl-β-D-thiogalactopyranoside (IPTG). lac repressor encoded by lacI
   8592..8622    -  promoter       lac promoter: promoter for the E. coli lac operon
   8637..8658    -  protein_bind   CAP binding site: CAP binding activates transcription in the presence of cAMP. E. coli catabolite activator protein
   8671..8763    -  CDS            lacI (fragment): lac repressor; lacI; The lac repressor binds to the lac operator to inhibit transcription in E. coli. This inhibition can be relieved by adding lactose or isopropyl-β-D-thiogalactopyranoside (IPTG).
   8946..9534    -  rep_origin     ori: high-copy-number ColE1/pMB1/pBR322/pUC origin of replication
   9705..10565   -  CDS            AmpR: β-lactamase; bla; confers resistance to ampicillin, carbenicillin, and related antibiotics
  10566..10670   -  promoter       AmpR promoter: bla
>Addgene plasmid #118219 | Ubi:Zebrabow | depositor full sequence | sequence record 223331 | Ubi:Zebrabow sequence 10689 bps
TGCCACCTAAATTGTAAGCGTTAATATTTTGTTAAAATTCGCGTTAAATTTTTGTTAAATCAGCTCATTT
TTTAACCAATAGGCCGAAATCGGCAAAATCCCTTATAAATCAAAAGAATAGACCGAGATAGGGT
[37 nt withheld, positions 135-171]
AAAGAACGTGGACTCCAACGTCAAAGG
[32 nt withheld, positions 199-230]
GCTGGCTAAGAACTCATCAGCCTCCCCGGTCCATCTACCCACGTACCAATGCACCAATTGGCCACAATGA
CGGCTACTACATGGTGCCATTCCTTCCTCTTTATAGGAATGGAGACTACCTCCTGTCCAACAATGCTCTT
GGATACGAGTACGCCTACCTGTTGGACCCAGGTCATTGCACAACACCAGAAATGCCCTCTGATCTGCAAA
AGACGTGAATAATCTGTTCAGACACCCATATGCACTCTGTTCCACACAGGTCAGAGGTTTGTCCAGGAGT
TCTTGACAGAGGTGTAAAAAGTACTCAAAAATTTTACTCAAGTGAAAGTACAAGTACTTAGGGAAAATTT
TACTCAATTAAAAGTAAAAGTATCTGGCTAGAATCTTACTTGAGTAAAAGTAAAAAAGTACTCCATTAAA
ATTGTACTTGAGTATTAAGGAAGTAAAAGTAAAAGCAAGAAAGAAAACTAGAGATTCTTGTTTAAGCTTT
TAATCTCAAAAAACATTAAATGAAATGCATACAAGGTTTTATCCTGCTTTAGAACTGTTTGTATTTAATT
ATCAAACTATAAGACAGACAATCTAATGCCAGTACACGCTACTCAAAGTTGTAAAACCTCAGATTTAACT
TCAGTAGAAGCTGATTCTCAAAATTGTTAGTGTCAAGCCTAGCTCTTTTGGGGCTGAAAAGCAATCCTGC
AGTGCTGAAAAGCCTCTCACAGGCAGCCGATGCGGGAAGAGGTGTATTAGTCTTGATAGAGAGGCTGCAA
ATAGCAGGAAACGTGAGCAGAGACTCCCTGGTGTCTGAAACACAGGCCAGATGGGCCATTCGTACGCTTA
ATTTCGTATAGGGATAACAGGGTAATGATATCGATATCAAGGGCCCATCTCGAGCAAGTTTGTACAAAAA
AGCAGGCTACCAGCAAAGTTCTAGAATTTGTCGAAACATTTATGTTATATATTTCCTGAAAAAAATTCTG
AGTAAGTTCTTAAGTGTTATTGCCAGCAACATAAACAACAGACGGCAAAATGAATAAATGATAACAAAGC
AGTAGGCTTAAATAAACCTAATTTTTATAGGCTGTTCTCTACAACCCTCAAACAGTGATTAGTTTTGTAC
TTATAAACTTGCCCTTTCATTCATATTTCAAGAAAATTGGTTCAGAAGATCTGGATATTCTAGCAGTTGT
TCAAGCTCATGGAGGGATCAGTGACCTGATTCCACAATGACTAGGCCTAATCCAGAAATTAGATGACTGT
CAACATAAAAAGGCACAGCACTCACTAGCTGCCCTATATATTTTATTATATTTTACATATATTATTTTAT
TTATTTAGCTCTGAGTGCTGTACTTTCTGGTTAAAGAAAACTGCTTACAACAGCTAACCTGTACTACCTC
AGGCTCAGGGAATTTGGAACAGGTTTGTCTGGTTTGTTTCTTTAACCATGCATGCTTGTTTTCAACTATG
GCAACACAGTCACATGGGACATTACAGAAATGATTTGTCGATGACATGCGACTTTTCTTTAATAAAGCGC
AAAGATCCCAAAAAGCAAACTTTTAACAAAAATCATATAATTATATTTTCAATCCAGCTTTGTAGCAACT
TTGTGCTGCTGTTCACTCAGCAACAGATAGTCAGTATAAGGTCAGTGTGTCTCAAAGCAGTGCCATCTGT
TTCACACATTGCGTTCTATATATAAGTGTGCTGGTTGACACGACACTGTATAAGGCCTAGGCTAAAACAC
AAACAATGTAGAATGACACTGTGTTTTTTTTGTAAACAAATGTTGTTTTTGGTTAAACATCTTTGTGAAA
ACATCCTCCTGTCATGTATTTGCTATATTCAAATGTTAAACCCGTGCAGAATAGAACATATACAAAAAAA
AACAACACAACACATTTTTAAACATTATTAAATATCAAGTATTGCTGGCAGTTCTGTTTCTGTTTTACAG
TACCCTTTGCCACAGTTCTCCGCTTTTCCTGGTCCAGATTCCACAAGTCTGATTCACCAATAGCAAAGCG
AATAAACAACCAAAGCAGCCAATCACTGCTTGTAGACTGTCCTGCGAGACCGGCCCATTCCAGCACATTC
TGGAAACTTCCTTTATATGATAATTATAAATACATTTAAATTATTGATACAAAACATGTAATTCCTAGAA
CATAACCATAGCAATCATTAGTTTTCAGGGTAATTATGTATTTTTAGGATTTGACTGCGGAAAGATCTGG
TCATGTGACGTCTCATGAACGTCACGGCCCTGGGTTTCTATAAATACAGTAGGACTCTCGACCATCGGCA
GATTTTTCGAAGAAGAAGATCAGTTTCAGGAGCCGTACTGTTCCGTTTCAACGCAAATATTAACGGTAAG
AGCGAATTTCCTAGTTTGTTTTCATGCCATTCTTTAAAACCATAGCGTATTACTTTAATTATAGTAAACT
TTCGCTTTCTTTATTACAAGAGACGTTTTGTGTTGATTCTCCGCGGACATTTTCGGTCAGACAATCAGAA
AATGACCGCGGAGGACCAGTAACTTGCATTACACGTAAGTTAAATCTTCGTGTATTAAAATGGTTAGGTT
GTTAACGTCAAATAGGTTACCGTGTTTGCGTGTGATCAGGTTGGTTTTGTTAGATTTTTGTCAGTATTTT
TAATTTATTTGTTTTAGTTTATTTATTTTTTTTGCTGAATCATAGTTTGTGAACAAAGAACCCGGATGTT
ACATACAGTACAGCCGCCATGTTACAGAGAGTTATAACTTAATCATTTTAAAAATAATTTTGCCTTACTT
TTAGTTTGTCATGTTGAGAAATGAGGAAATGTTAAAATGAGGAAATATCCAATTAATTTAATATATCAAA
ATAATCCATGATTACAATGCACTGAACTGGAGAAAATTAAGATGTTTTCTAGTGTCATGAAACAAATGTA
AGAGATGTACATTGTAGATGTTTTATGTCAAGAATTGGCTAGTTGATGCAGCATACTGGCGATACTCAGT
TGTAATAACAGTAACGTTACATGTTAATAGACTACTGAGTATGCTGTTCTGTCTATGTATGCTCTGTAAG
CTACGAGAAGGACTTTTTTAAACAGTAAAGGGTGCAATATTTTTACAAATTGAATTAAATAAAGGCTGTC
TATTAAGTAATATGCTTGATATTTTTCTTACTTGATCGGAAATAAGAAAAAATATAAACGTTGTTGCTCT
AAAAATCCTAGTTCAGTTTAGCCAACCACAAATACCTTTTTGTTCCTCCAACAGTTTTTTTTTCTTCTCT
ATAATATTTGGCAGTCTATAGTACTCCAAATGTTTCCCCACAGTCTAACTAATTGGTACAGCCAAAATCA
TGACACTTATTGCAATAATAATTTTGGTTCATTGGCATTGTTGATAGCCTGTGCCACTAATATGGTCGAT
TGATCATGCTTCAGGAAGAAAACTATATTGTTTGATGTAAGATTATTAAATCTTCACCTGCTTCCATTAC
AAACTATTCCCATCTTATTGAATTCTGGTATGTCTTAAAGGATTAGTTCACTTCCCAAATCAAAATTTAC
TTAGCCTTTTTTCATCCATGATCCCTTTTTTTCATCATTAATGAAGAAATTGTTTTTGAAAAAGTTTCAA
GATTTTTTTCTCTATATTGTGGAGCTTGTTAGTTTAAAATTCCAAAATGCAATATGTGGCTTCAAATGGT
TCTAAATGATCCCAGTCAAGGAATAACAGTCTTATCTAATGAAACCATTAGACCTTTAAAAATAAAAAAA
ATAAAAGTATTTATTTTTAAATGACTGAGTGATTAAGTTGAATTTCAGCGTTTCCTTACTGTGTAGAAGT
CCTTCCTTACTGGCCCCACCCTTTGGTTCTCTGCCAATCTGCTACCTAATGTAATGTTGTGGAACATTAT
TATTCTTTATTTCTTAATTTTTTATTTTTTATTTTAAAACAATGTAAACTGCACAGATGTGCAGTTTGTT
TAAAATGGCCAATGCTTTGGAAATGCATGACATAATTAGATTTCATGATGCACAAAGCCAAATCTCAGAG
CTTGTGCAAAATGAGCTATCATTTCACTAGGTAAGACCCTAAATTTTCATATAGGATCATTTGGACAATT
TTGCTGCAGGTAAAATGCATTCTATAGTCCACTGTCAGCCATTGTTTTGGATAGTATTTATTTTTCTCTA
CAAGTATAGTCAATAGTTTTCTATTATTTTAAAGGTTTGTAACATTTAAGGGTGACCAAATGCAAAGTAA
AATTTCATTTTCGGGTGAACTATCTCGTTTAACATGGGAGAAGTGCAAAACATACATTATTGGCTAGAAC
ATTGTAGTATTTTTTAAATGGAAATGTGTGATTGCTAATCTTACTTTGAATTTGTTTACAGGGATCCTTC
TCGAGCACCCAGCTTTCTTGTACAAAGTGGTGCTAGCGAGCTCATAACTTCGTATAGGATACTTTATACG
AAGTTATAACTCGAGATAACTTCGTATAGCATACATTATACGAAGTTATACCGGCAGATCTGCCACCATG
GTGAGCAAGGGCGAGGAGGTCATCAAAGAGTTCATGCGCTTCAAGGTGCGCATGGAGGGCTCCATGAACG
GCCACGAGTTCGAGATCGAGGGCGAGGGCGAGGGCCGCCCCTACGAGGGCACCCAGACCGCCAAGCTGAA
GGTGACCAAGGGCGGCCCCCTGCCCTTCGCCTGGGACATCCTGTCCCCCCAGTTCATGTACGGCTCCAAG
GCGTACGTGAAGCACCCCGCCGACATCCCCGATTACAAGAAGCTGTCCTTCCCCGAGGGCTTCAAGTGGG
AGCGCGTGATGAACTTCGAGGACGGCGGTCTGGTGACCGTGACCCAGGACTCCTCCCTGCAGGACGGCAC
GCTGATCTACAAGGTGAAGATGCGCGGCACCAACTTCCCCCCCGACGGCCCCGTAATGCAGAAGAAGACC
ATGGGCTGGGAGGCCTCCACCGAGCGCCTGTACCCCCGCGACGGCGTGCTGAAGGGCGAGATCCACCAGG
CCCTGAAGCTGAAGGACGGCGGCCACTACCTGGTGGAGTTCAAGACCATCTACATGGCCAAGAAGCCCGT
GCAACTGCCCGGCTACTACTACGTGGACACCAAGCTGGACATCACCTCCCACAACGAGGACTACACCATC
GTGGAACAGTACGAGCGCTCCGAGGGCCGCCACCACCTGTTCCTGTACGGCATGGACGAGCTGTACAAGT
AAAGTGTGCGGCCGCGACTCTAGATCATAATCAGCCATACCACATTTGTAGAGGTTTTACTTGCTTTAAA
AAACCTCCCACACCTCCCCCTGAACCTGAAACATAAAATGAATGCAATTGTTGTTGTTAACTTGTTTATT
GCAGCTTATAATGGTTACAAATAAAGCAATAGCATCACAAATTTCACAAATAAAGCATTTTTTTCACTGC
ATTCTAGTTGTGGTTTGTCCAAACTCATCAATGTATCTTAAGGCGTAAATTGTAAGCGTTAATGCTCCGA
GGGCCGCCACCACCTGTTCCTGTAGGAATTGGCCGCGACTCTAGGATCTAGGATAACTTCGTATAGGATA
CTTTATACGAAGTTATTGATCCACCGGTCGCCACCATGGTGAGCAAGGGCGAGGAGCTGTTCACCGGGGT
GGTGCCCATCCTGGTCGAGCTGGACGGCGACGTAAACGGCCACAAGTTCAGCGTGTCCGGCGAGGGCGAG
GGCGATGCCACCTACGGCAAGCTGACCCTGAAGTTCATCTGCACCACCGGCAAGCTGCCCGTGCCCTGGC
CCACCCTCGTGACCACCCTGACCTGGGGCGTGCAGTGCTTCGCCCGCTACCCCGACCACATGAAGCAGCA
CGACTTCTTCAAGTCCGCCATGCCCGAAGGCTACGTCCAGGAGCGCACCATCTTCTTCAAGGACGACGGC
AACTACAAGACCCGCGCCGAGGTGAAGTTCGAGGGCGACACCCTGGTGAACCGCATCGAGCTGAAGGGCA
TCGACTTCAAGGAGGACGGCAACATCCTGGGGCACAAGCTGGAGTACAACGCCATCAGCGACAACGTCTA
TATCACCGCCGACAAGCAGAAGAACGGCATCAAGGCCAACTTCAAGATCCGCCACAACATCGAGGACGGC
AGCGTGCAGCTCGCCGACCACTACCAGCAGAACACCCCCATCGGCGACGGCCCCGTGCTGCTGCCCGACA
ACCACTACCTGAGCACCCAGTCCAAGCTGAGCAAAGACCCCAACGAGAAGCGCGATCACATGGTCCTGCT
GGAGTTCGTGACCGCCGCCGGGATCACTCTCGGCATGGACGAGCTGTACAAGTAAAGCGGCCGCGACTCT
AGATCATAATCAGCCATACCACATTTGTAGAGGTTTTACTTGCTTTAAAAAACCTCCCACACCTCCCCCT
GAACCTGAAACATAAAATGAATGCAATTGTTGTTGTTAACTTGTTTATTGCAGCTTATAATGGTTACAAA
TAAAGCAATAGCATCACAAATTTCACAAATAAAGCATTTTTTTCACTGCATTCTAGTTGTGGTTTGTCCA
AACTCATCAATGTATCTTAATCGAGATAACTTCGTATAGCATACATTATACGAAGTTATACCGGTCGCCA
CCATGGTGAGCAAGGGCGAGGAGCTGTTCACCGGGGTGGTGCCCATCCTGGTCGAGCTGGACGGCGACGT
AAACGGCCACAAGTTCAGCGTGTCCGGCGAGGGCGAGGGCGATGCCACCTACGGCAAGCTGACCCTGAAG
TTCATCTGCACCACCGGCAAGCTGCCCGTGCCCTGGCCCACCCTCGTGACCACCTTCGGCTACGGCCTGC
AGTGCTTCGCCCGCTACCCCGACCACATGAAGCAGCACGACTTCTTCAAGTCCGCCATGCCCGAAGGCTA
CGTCCAGGAGCGCACCATCTTCTTCAAGGACGACGGCAACTACAAGACCCGCGCCGAGGTGAAGTTCGAG
GGCGACACCCTGGTGAACCGCATCGAGCTGAAGGGCATCGACTTCAAGGAGGACGGCAACATCCTGGGGC
ACAAGCTGGAGTACAACTACAACAGCCACAACGTCTATATCATGGCCGACAAGCAGAAGAACGGCATCAA
GGTGAACTTCAAGATCCGCCACAACATCGAGGACGGCAGCGTGCAGCTCGCCGACCACTACCAGCAGAAC
ACCCCCATCGGCGACGGCCCCGTGCTGCTGCCCGACAACCACTACCTGAGCTACCAGTCCGCCCTGAGCA
AAGACCCCAACGAGAAGCGCGATCACATGGTCCTGCTGGAGTTCGTGACCGCCGCCGGGATCACTCTCGG
CATGGACGAGCTGTACAAGTAAAGCGGCCGCGACTCTAGATCATAATCAGCCATACCACATTTGTAGAGG
TTTTACTTGCTTTAAAAAACCTCCCACACCTCCCCCTGAACCTGAAACATAAAATGAATGCAATTGTTGT
TGTTAACTTGTTTATTGCAGCTTATAATGGTTACAAATAAAGCAATAGCATCACAAATTTCACAAATAAA
GCATTTTTTTCACTGCATTCTAGTTGTGGTTTGTCCAAACTCATCAATGTATCTTAAGGCGTAAATTGTA
AGCGTTAATCCTTAGGGATAACAGGGTAATACGCGTGATCTGCGAAGATACGGCCACGGGTGCTCTTGAT
CCTGTGGCTGATTTTGGACTGTGCTGCTCGCAGCTGCTGATGAATCACATACTTCCTCCATTTTCTTCCA
CTGATTGACTGTTATAATTTCCCTAATTTCCAGGTCAAGGTGCTGTGCATTGTGGTAATAGATGTGACAT
GACGTCACTTCCAAAGGACCAATGAACATGTCTGACCAATTTCATATAATGTGAAAACGATTTTCATAGG
CAGAATAAATAACATTTAAATTAAACTGGGCATCAGCGCAATTCAATTGGTTTGGTAATAGCAAGGGAAA
ATAGAATGAAGTGATCTCCAAAAAATAAGTACTTTTTGACTGTAAATAAAATTGTAAGGAGTAAAAAGTA
CTTTTTTTTCTAAAAAAATGTAATTAAGTAAAAGTAAAAGTATTGATTTTTAATTGTACTCAAGTAAAGT
AAAAATCCCCAAAAATAATACTTAAGTACAGTAATCAAGTAAAATTACTCAAGTACTTTACACCTCTGGT
TCTTGACCCCCTACCTTCAGCAAGCCCAGCAGATCCACTAGTTCTAGAGCGGCCGCCACCGCGGTGGAGC
TCCAGCTTTTGTTCCCTTTAGTGAGGGTTAATTGCGCGCTTGGCGTAATCATGGTCATAGCTGTTTCCTG
TGTGAAATTGTTATCCGCTCACAATTCCACACAACATACGAGCCGGAAGCATAAAGTGTAAAGCCTGGGG
TGCCTAATGAGTGAGCTAACTCACATTAATTGCGTTGCGCTCACTGCCCGCTTTCCAGTCGGGAAACCTG
TCGTGCCAGCTGCATTAATGAATCGGCCAACGCGCGGGGAGAGGCGGTTTGCGTATTGGGCGCTCTTCCG
CTTCCTCGCTCACTGACTCGCTGCGCTCGGTCGTTCGGCTGCGGCGAGCGGTATCAGCTCACTCAAAGGC
GGTAATACGGTTATCCACAGAATCAGGGGATAACGCAGGAAAGAACATGTGAGCAAAAGGCCAGCAAAAG
GCCAGGAACCGTAAAAAGGCCGCGTTGCTGGCGTTTTTCCATAGGCTCCGCCCCCCTGACGAGCATCACA
AAAATCGACGCTCAAGTCAGAGGTGGCGAAACCCGACAGGACTATAAAGATACCAGGCGTTTCCCCCTGG
AAGCTCCCTCGTGCGCTCTCCTGTTCCGACCCTGCCGCTTACCGGATACCTGTCCGCCTTTCTCCCTTCG
GGAAGCGTGGCGCTTTCTCATAGCTCACGCTGTAGGTATCTCAGTTCGGTGTAGGTCGTTCGCTCCAAGC
TGGGCTGTGTGCACGAACCCCCCGTTCAGCCCGACCGCTGCGCCTTATCCGGTAACTATCGTCTTGAGTC
CAACCCGGTAAGACACGACTTATCGCCACTGGCAGCAGCCACTGGTAACAGGATTAGCAGAGCGAGGTAT
GTAGGCGGTGCTACAGAGTTCTTGAAGTGGTGGCCTAACTACGGCTACACTAGAAGGACAGTATTTGGTA
TCTGCGCTCTGCTGAAGCCAGTTACCTTCGGAAAAAGAGTTGGTAGCTCTTGATCCGGCAAACAAACCAC
CGCTGGTAGCGGTGGTTTTTTTGTTTGCAAGCAGCAGATTACGCGCAGAAAAAAAGGATCTCAAGAAGAT
CCTTTGATCTTTTCTACGGGGTCTGACGCTCAGTGGAACGAAAACTCACGTTAAGGGATTTTGGTCATGA
GATTATCAAAAAGGATCTTCACCTAGATCCTTTTAAATTAAAAATGAAGTTTTAAATCAATCTAAAGTAT
ATATGAGTAAACTTGGTCTGACAGTTACCAATGCTTAATCAGTGAGGCACCTATCTCAGCGATCTGTCTA
TTTCGTTCATCCATAGTTGCCTGACTCCCCGTCGTGTAGATAACTACGATACGGGAGGGCTTACCATCTG
GCCCCAGTGCTGCAATGATACCGCGAGACCCACGCTCACCGGCTCCAGATTTATCAGCAATAAACCAGCC
AGCCGGAAGGGCCGAGCGCAGAAGTGGTCCTGCAACTTTATCCGCCTCCATCCAGTCTATTAATTGTTGC
CGGGAAGCTAGAGTAAGTAGTTCGCCAGTTAATAGTTTGCGCAACGTTGTTGCCATTGCTACAGGCATCG
TGGTGTCACGCTCGTCGTTTGGTATGGCTTCATTCAGCTCCGGTTCCCAACGATCAAGGCGAGTTACATG
ATCCCCCATGTTGTGCAAAAAAGCGGTTAGCTCCTTCGGTCCTCCGATCGTTGTCAGAAGTAAGTTGGCC
GCAGTGTTATCACTCATGGTTATGGCAGCACTGCATAATTCTCTTACTGTCATGCCATCCGTAAGATGCT
TTTCTGTGACTGGTGAGTACTCAACCAAGTCATTCTGAGAATAGTGTATGCGGCGACCGAGTTGCTCTTG
CCCGGCGTCAATACGGGATAATACCGCGCCACATAGCAGAACTTTAAAAGTGCTCATCATTGGAAAACGT
TCTTCGGGGCGAAAACTCTCAAGGATCTTACCGCTGTTGAGATCCAGTTCGATGTAACCCACTCGTGCAC
CCAACTGATCTTCAGCATCTTTTACTTTCACCAGCGTTTCTGGGTGAGCAAAAACAGGAAGGCAAAATGC
CGCAAAAAAGGGAATAAGGGCGACACGGAAATGTTGAATACTCATACTCTTCCTTTTTCAATATTATTGA
AGCATTTATCAGGGTTATTGTCTCATGAGCGGATACATATTTGAATGTATTTAGAAAAATAAACAAATAG
GGGTTCCGCGCACATTTCCCCGAAAAGTG
