Features (pLannotate 1.2.2; 28 found; start..end, strand, type, name):
      1..34      +  protein_bind   lox2272: Cre-mediated recombination occurs in the 8-bp core sequence (GGATACTT). lox2272 sites are compatible with each other, but incompatible with loxP or loxN sites (Lee and Saito, 1988). Cre recombinase
     43..76      +  protein_bind   loxP: Cre-mediated recombination occurs in the 8-bp core sequence (GCATACAT). Cre recombinase
     95..796     +  CDS            dTomato: dTomato is a basic (constitutively fluorescent) orange fluorescent protein published in 2004, derived from Discosoma sp.. It is reported to be a somewhat slowly-maturing dimer with low acid sensitivity.
    820..903     +  CDS            large T antigen (fragment): large T antigen from SV40 (simian virus 40)
    926..1047    +  polyA_signal   SV40 poly(A) signal: SV40 polyadenylation signal
   1071..1101    +  CDS            dTomato (fragment): dimeric variant of DsRed fluorescent protein (Shaner et al., 2004) mammalian codon-optimized
   1130..1163    +  protein_bind   lox2272: Cre-mediated recombination occurs in the 8-bp core sequence (GGATACTT). lox2272 sites are compatible with each other, but incompatible with loxP or loxN sites (Lee and Saito, 1988). Cre recombinase
   1183..1902    +  CDS            mCerulean: enhanced monomeric variant of CFP (Rizzo et al., 2004) mammalian codon-optimized
   1919..2002    +  CDS            large T antigen (fragment): large T antigen from SV40 (simian virus 40)
   2025..2146    +  polyA_signal   SV40 poly(A) signal: SV40 polyadenylation signal
   2153..2186    +  protein_bind   loxP: Cre-mediated recombination occurs in the 8-bp core sequence (GCATACAT). Cre recombinase
   2200..2919    +  CDS            EYFP: enhanced YFP mammalian codon-optimized
   2936..3019    +  CDS            large T antigen (fragment): large T antigen from SV40 (simian virus 40)
   3042..3163    +  polyA_signal   SV40 poly(A) signal: SV40 polyadenylation signal
   3769..3809    -  misc_feature   MCS (fragment): pBluescript multiple cloning site
   3822..3840    -  promoter       T3 promoter: promoter for bacteriophage T3 RNA polymerase
   3883..3905    -  protein_bind   lac operator (fragment): The lac repressor binds to the lac operator to inhibit transcription in E. coli. This inhibition can be relieved by adding lactose or isopropyl-β-D-thiogalactopyranoside (IPTG). lac repressor encoded by lacI
   3909..3939    -  promoter       lac promoter: promoter for the E. coli lac operon
   3954..3975    -  protein_bind   CAP binding site: CAP binding activates transcription in the presence of cAMP. E. coli catabolite activator protein
   3988..4080    -  CDS            lacI (fragment): lac repressor; lacI; The lac repressor binds to the lac operator to inhibit transcription in E. coli. This inhibition can be relieved by adding lactose or isopropyl-β-D-thiogalactopyranoside (IPTG).
   4263..4851    -  rep_origin     ori: high-copy-number ColE1/pMB1/pBR322/pUC origin of replication
   5022..5882    -  CDS            AmpR: β-lactamase; bla; confers resistance to ampicillin, carbenicillin, and related antibiotics
   5883..5987    -  promoter       AmpR promoter: bla
   6013..6234    -  rep_origin     M13 ori (fragment) (sequence partly withheld): M13 bacteriophage origin of replication; arrow indicates direction of (+) strand synthesis
   6234..6407    +  CDS            Tyr (fragment) (sequence partly withheld): TYRO_MOUSE - Experimental evidence at protein level: Swiss-Prot protein existence level 1. This is a copper-containing oxidase that functions in the formation of pigments such as melanins and other polyphenolic compounds (PubMed:2517217). Catalyzes the initial and rate limiting step in the cascade of reactions leading to melanin production from tyrosine (PubMed:2517217, PubMed:1537333). In addition to hydroxylating tyrosine to DOPA (3,4-dihydroxyphenylalanine), also catalyzes the oxidation of DOPA to DOPA-quinone, and possibly the oxidation of DHI (5,6- dihydroxyindole) to indole-5,6 quinone (
   7129..7153    +  protein_bind   attB1: mutant version of attB; recombination site for the Gateway® BP reaction BP Clonase™
  10178..10201   -  misc_feature   CEN4 (fragment): S. cerevisiae CEN4 centromere
  10657..10681   -  protein_bind   attB2: mutant version of attB; recombination site for the Gateway® BP reaction BP Clonase™
>Addgene plasmid #118219 | Ubi:Zebrabow | addgene full sequence | sequence record 227468 | Addgene NGS Result
ATAACTTCGTATAGGATACTTTATACGAAGTTATAACTCGAGATAACTTCGTATAGCATACATTATACGA
AGTTATACCGGCAGATCTGCCACCATGGTGAGCAAGGGCGAGGAGGTCATCAAAGAGTTCATGCGCTTCA
AGGTGCGCATGGAGGGCTCCATGAACGGCCACGAGTTCGAGATCGAGGGCGAGGGCGAGGGCCGCCCCTA
CGAGGGCACCCAGACCGCCAAGCTGAAGGTGACCAAGGGCGGCCCCCTGCCCTTCGCCTGGGACATCCTG
TCCCCCCAGTTCATGTACGGCTCCAAGGCGTACGTGAAGCACCCCGCCGACATCCCCGATTACAAGAAGC
TGTCCTTCCCCGAGGGCTTCAAGTGGGAGCGCGTGATGAACTTCGAGGACGGCGGTCTGGTGACCGTGAC
CCAGGACTCCTCCCTGCAGGACGGCACGCTGATCTACAAGGTGAAGATGCGCGGCACCAACTTCCCCCCC
GACGGCCCCGTAATGCAGAAGAAGACCATGGGCTGGGAGGCCTCCACCGAGCGCCTGTACCCCCGCGACG
GCGTGCTGAAGGGCGAGATCCACCAGGCCCTGAAGCTGAAGGACGGCGGCCACTACCTGGTGGAGTTCAA
GACCATCTACATGGCCAAGAAGCCCGTGCAACTGCCCGGCTACTACTACGTGGACACCAAGCTGGACATC
ACCTCCCACAACGAGGACTACACCATCGTGGAACAGTACGAGCGCTCCGAGGGCCGCCACCACCTGTTCC
TGTACGGCATGGACGAGCTGTACAAGTAAAGTGTGCGGCCGCGACTCTAGATCATAATCAGCCATACCAC
ATTTGTAGAGGTTTTACTTGCTTTAAAAAACCTCCCACACCTCCCCCTGAACCTGAAACATAAAATGAAT
GCAATTGTTGTTGTTAACTTGTTTATTGCAGCTTATAATGGTTACAAATAAAGCAATAGCATCACAAATT
TCACAAATAAAGCATTTTTTTCACTGCATTCTAGTTGTGGTTTGTCCAAACTCATCAATGTATCTTAAGG
CGTAAATTGTAAGCGTTAATGCTCCGAGGGCCGCCACCACCTGTTCCTGTAGGAATTGGCCGCGACTCTA
GGATCTAGGATAACTTCGTATAGGATACTTTATACGAAGTTATTGATCCACCGGTCGCCACCATGGTGAG
CAAGGGCGAGGAGCTGTTCACCGGGGTGGTGCCCATCCTGGTCGAGCTGGACGGCGACGTAAACGGCCAC
AAGTTCAGCGTGTCCGGCGAGGGCGAGGGCGATGCCACCTACGGCAAGCTGACCCTGAAGTTCATCTGCA
CCACCGGCAAGCTGCCCGTGCCCTGGCCCACCCTCGTGACCACCCTGACCTGGGGCGTGCAGTGCTTCGC
CCGCTACCCCGACCACATGAAGCAGCACGACTTCTTCAAGTCCGCCATGCCCGAAGGCTACGTCCAGGAG
CGCACCATCTTCTTCAAGGACGACGGCAACTACAAGACCCGCGCCGAGGTGAAGTTCGAGGGCGACACCC
TGGTGAACCGCATCGAGCTGAAGGGCATCGACTTCAAGGAGGACGGCAACATCCTGGGGCACAAGCTGGA
GTACAACGCCATCAGCGACAACGTCTATATCACCGCCGACAAGCAGAAGAACGGCATCAAGGCCAACTTC
AAGATCCGCCACAACATCGAGGACGGCAGCGTGCAGCTCGCCGACCACTACCAGCAGAACACCCCCATCG
GCGACGGCCCCGTGCTGCTGCCCGACAACCACTACCTGAGCACCCAGTCCAAGCTGAGCAAAGACCCCAA
CGAGAAGCGCGATCACATGGTCCTGCTGGAGTTCGTGACCGCCGCCGGGATCACTCTCGGCATGGACGAG
CTGTACAAGTAAAGCGGCCGCGACTCTAGATCATAATCAGCCATACCACATTTGTAGAGGTTTTACTTGC
TTTAAAAAACCTCCCACACCTCCCCCTGAACCTGAAACATAAAATGAATGCAATTGTTGTTGTTAACTTG
TTTATTGCAGCTTATAATGGTTACAAATAAAGCAATAGCATCACAAATTTCACAAATAAAGCATTTTTTT
CACTGCATTCTAGTTGTGGTTTGTCCAAACTCATCAATGTATCTTAATCGAGATAACTTCGTATAGCATA
CATTATACGAAGTTATACCGGTCGCCACCATGGTGAGCAAGGGCGAGGAGCTGTTCACCGGGGTGGTGCC
CATCCTGGTCGAGCTGGACGGCGACGTAAACGGCCACAAGTTCAGCGTGTCCGGCGAGGGCGAGGGCGAT
GCCACCTACGGCAAGCTGACCCTGAAGTTCATCTGCACCACCGGCAAGCTGCCCGTGCCCTGGCCCACCC
TCGTGACCACCTTCGGCTACGGCCTGCAGTGCTTCGCCCGCTACCCCGACCACATGAAGCAGCACGACTT
CTTCAAGTCCGCCATGCCCGAAGGCTACGTCCAGGAGCGCACCATCTTCTTCAAGGACGACGGCAACTAC
AAGACCCGCGCCGAGGTGAAGTTCGAGGGCGACACCCTGGTGAACCGCATCGAGCTGAAGGGCATCGACT
TCAAGGAGGACGGCAACATCCTGGGGCACAAGCTGGAGTACAACTACAACAGCCACAACGTCTATATCAT
GGCCGACAAGCAGAAGAACGGCATCAAGGTGAACTTCAAGATCCGCCACAACATCGAGGACGGCAGCGTG
CAGCTCGCCGACCACTACCAGCAGAACACCCCCATCGGCGACGGCCCCGTGCTGCTGCCCGACAACCACT
ACCTGAGCTACCAGTCCGCCCTGAGCAAAGACCCCAACGAGAAGCGCGATCACATGGTCCTGCTGGAGTT
CGTGACCGCCGCCGGGATCACTCTCGGCATGGACGAGCTGTACAAGTAAAGCGGCCGCGACTCTAGATCA
TAATCAGCCATACCACATTTGTAGAGGTTTTACTTGCTTTAAAAAACCTCCCACACCTCCCCCTGAACCT
GAAACATAAAATGAATGCAATTGTTGTTGTTAACTTGTTTATTGCAGCTTATAATGGTTACAAATAAAGC
AATAGCATCACAAATTTCACAAATAAAGCATTTTTTTCACTGCATTCTAGTTGTGGTTTGTCCAAACTCA
TCAATGTATCTTAAGGCGTAAATTGTAAGCGTTAATCCTTAGGGATAACAGGGTAATACGCGTGATCTGC
GAAGATACGGCCACGGGTGCTCTTGATCCTGTGGCTGATTTTGGACTGTGCTGCTCGCAGCTGCTGATGA
ATCACATACTTCCTCCATTTTCTTCCACTGATTGACTGTTATAATTTCCCTAATTTCCAGGTCAAGGTGC
TGTGCATTGTGGTAATAGATGTGACATGACGTCACTTCCAAAGGACCAATGAACATGTCTGACCAATTTC
ATATAATGTGAAAACGATTTTCATAGGCAGAATAAATAACATTTAAATTAAACTGGGCATCAGCGCAATT
CAATTGGTTTGGTAATAGCAAGGGAAAATAGAATGAAGTGATCTCCAAAAAATAAGTACTTTTTGACTGT
AAATAAAATTGTAAGGAGTAAAAAGTACTTTTTTTTCTAAAAAAATGTAATTAAGTAAAAGTAAAAGTAT
TGATTTTTAATTGTACTCAAGTAAAGTAAAAATCCCCAAAAATAATACTTAAGTACAGTAATCAAGTAAA
ATTACTCAAGTACTTTACACCTCTGGTTCTTGACCCCCTACCTTCAGCAAGCCCAGCAGATCCACTAGTT
CTAGAGCGGCCGCCACCGCGGTGGAGCTCCAGCTTTTGTTCCCTTTAGTGAGGGTTAATTGCGCGCTTGG
CGTAATCATGGTCATAGCTGTTTCCTGTGTGAAATTGTTATCCGCTCACAATTCCACACAACATACGAGC
CGGAAGCATAAAGTGTAAAGCCTGGGGTGCCTAATGAGTGAGCTAACTCACATTAATTGCGTTGCGCTCA
CTGCCCGCTTTCCAGTCGGGAAACCTGTCGTGCCAGCTGCATTAATGAATCGGCCAACGCGCGGGGAGAG
GCGGTTTGCGTATTGGGCGCTCTTCCGCTTCCTCGCTCACTGACTCGCTGCGCTCGGTCGTTCGGCTGCG
GCGAGCGGTATCAGCTCACTCAAAGGCGGTAATACGGTTATCCACAGAATCAGGGGATAACGCAGGAAAG
AACATGTGAGCAAAAGGCCAGCAAAAGGCCAGGAACCGTAAAAAGGCCGCGTTGCTGGCGTTTTTCCATA
GGCTCCGCCCCCCTGACGAGCATCACAAAAATCGACGCTCAAGTCAGAGGTGGCGAAACCCGACAGGACT
ATAAAGATACCAGGCGTTTCCCCCTGGAAGCTCCCTCGTGCGCTCTCCTGTTCCGACCCTGCCGCTTACC
GGATACCTGTCCGCCTTTCTCCCTTCGGGAAGCGTGGCGCTTTCTCATAGCTCACGCTGTAGGTATCTCA
GTTCGGTGTAGGTCGTTCGCTCCAAGCTGGGCTGTGTGCACGAACCCCCCGTTCAGCCCGACCGCTGCGC
CTTATCCGGTAACTATCGTCTTGAGTCCAACCCGGTAAGACACGACTTATCGCCACTGGCAGCAGCCACT
GGTAACAGGATTAGCAGAGCGAGGTATGTAGGCGGTGCTACAGAGTTCTTGAAGTGGTGGCCTAACTACG
GCTACACTAGAAGAACAGTATTTGGTATCTGCGCTCTGCTGAAGCCAGTTACCTTCGGAAAAAGAGTTGG
TAGCTCTTGATCCGGCAAACAAACCACCGCTGGTAGCGGTGGTTTTTTTGTTTGCAAGCAGCAGATTACG
CGCAGAAAAAAAGGATCTCAAGAAGATCCTTTGATCTTTTCTACGGGGTCTGACGCTCAGTGGAACGAAA
ACTCACGTTAAGGGATTTTGGTCATGAGATTATCAAAAAGGATCTTCACCTAGATCCTTTTAAATTAAAA
ATGAAGTTTTAAATCAATCTAAAGTATATATGAGTAAACTTGGTCTGACAGTTACCAATGCTTAATCAGT
GAGGCACCTATCTCAGCGATCTGTCTATTTCGTTCATCCATAGTTGCCTGACTCCCCGTCGTGTAGATAA
CTACGATACGGGAGGGCTTACCATCTGGCCCCAGTGCTGCAATGATACCGCGAGACCCACGCTCACCGGC
TCCAGATTTATCAGCAATAAACCAGCCAGCCGGAAGGGCCGAGCGCAGAAGTGGTCCTGCAACTTTATCC
GCCTCCATCCAGTCTATTAATTGTTGCCGGGAAGCTAGAGTAAGTAGTTCGCCAGTTAATAGTTTGCGCA
ACGTTGTTGCCATTGCTACAGGCATCGTGGTGTCACGCTCGTCGTTTGGTATGGCTTCATTCAGCTCCGG
TTCCCAACGATCAAGGCGAGTTACATGATCCCCCATGTTGTGCAAAAAAGCGGTTAGCTCCTTCGGTCCT
CCGATCGTTGTCAGAAGTAAGTTGGCCGCAGTGTTATCACTCATGGTTATGGCAGCACTGCATAATTCTC
TTACTGTCATGCCATCCGTAAGATGCTTTTCTGTGACTGGTGAGTACTCAACCAAGTCATTCTGAGAATA
GTGTATGCGGCGACCGAGTTGCTCTTGCCCGGCGTCAATACGGGATAATACCGCGCCACATAGCAGAACT
TTAAAAGTGCTCATCATTGGAAAACGTTCTTCGGGGCGAAAACTCTCAAGGATCTTACCGCTGTTGAGAT
CCAGTTCGATGTAACCCACTCGTGCACCCAACTGATCTTCAGCATCTTTTACTTTCACCAGCGTTTCTGG
GTGAGCAAAAACAGGAAGGCAAAATGCCGCAAAAAAGGGAATAAGGGCGACACGGAAATGTTGAATACTC
ATACTCTTCCTTTTTCAATATTATTGAAGCATTTATCAGGGTTATTGTCTCATGAGCGGATACATATTTG
AATGTATTTAGAAAAATAAACAAATAGGGGTTCCGCGCACATTTCCCCGAAAAGTGCCACCTAAATTGTA
AGCGTTAATATTTTGTTAAAATTCGCGTTAAATTTTTGTTAAATCAGCTCATTTTTTAACCAATAGGCCG
AAATCGGCAAAATCCCTTATAAATCAAAAGAATAGACCGAGATAGGGT
[37 nt withheld, positions 6139-6175]
AAAGAACGTGGACTCCAACGTCAAAGG
[32 nt withheld, positions 6203-6234]
GCTGGCTAAGAACTCATCAGCCTCCCCGGTCCATCTACCCACGTACCAATGCACCAATTGGCCACAATGA
CGGCTACTACATGGTGCCATTCCTTCCTCTTTATAGGAATGGAGACTACCTCCTGTCCAACAATGCTCTT
GGATACGAGTACGCCTACCTGTTGGACCCAGGTCATTGCACAACACCAGAAATGCCCTCTGATCTGCAAA
AGACGTGAATAATCTGTTCAGACACCCATATGCACTCTGTTCCACACAGGTCAGAGGTTTGTCCAGGAGT
TCTTGACAGAGGTGTAAAAAGTACTCAAAAATTTTACTCAAGTGAAAGTACAAGTACTTAGGGAAAATTT
TACTCAATTAAAAGTAAAAGTATCTGGCTAGAATCTTACTTGAGTAAAAGTAAAAAAGTACTCCATTAAA
ATTGTACTTGAGTATTAAGGAAGTAAAAGTAAAAGCAAGAAAGAAAACTAGAGATTCTTGTTTAAGCTTT
TAATCTCAAAAAACATTAAATGAAATGCATACAAGGTTTTATCCTGCTTTAGAACTGTTTGTATTTAATT
ATCAAACTATAAGACAGACAATCTAATGCCAGTACACGCTACTCAAAGTTGTAAAACCTCAGATTTAACT
TCAGTAGAAGCTGATTCTCAAAATTGTTAGTGTCAAGCCTAGCTCTTTTGGGGCTGAAAAGCAATCCTGC
AGTGCTGAAAAGCCTCTCACAGGCAGCCGATGCGGGAAGAGGTGTATTAGTCTTGATAGAGAGGCTGCAA
ATAGCAGGAAACGTGAGCAGAGACTCCCTGGTGTCTGAAACACAGGCCAGATGGGCCATTCGTACGCTTA
ATTTCGTATAGGGATAACAGGGTAATGATATCGATATCAAGGGCCCATCTCGAGACAAGTTTGTACAAAA
AAGCAGGCTGTCGACCCAGCAAAGTTCTAGAATTTGTCGAAACATTTATGTTATATATTTCCTGAAAAAA
ATTCTGAGTAAGTTCTTAAGTGTTATTGCCAGCAACATAAACAACAGACGGCAAAATGAATAAATGATAA
CAAAGCAGTAGGCTTAAATAAACCTAATTTTTATAGGCTGTTCTCTACAACCCTCAAACAGTGATTAGTT
TTGTACTTATAAACTTGCCCTTTCATTCATATTTCAAGAAAATTGGTTCAGAAGATCTGGATATTCTAGC
AGTTGTTCAAGCTCATGGAGGGATCAGTGACCTGATTCCACAATGACTAGGCCTAATCCAGAAATTAGAT
GACTGTCAACATAAAAAGGCACAGCACTCACTAGCTGCCCTATATATTTTATTATATTTTACATATATTA
TTTTATTTATTTAGCTCTGAGTGCTGTACTTTCTGGTTAAAGAAAACTGCTTACAACAGCTAACCTGTAC
TACCTCAGGCTCAGGGAATTTGGAACAGGTTTGTCTGGTTTGTTTCTTTAACCATGCATGCTTGTTTTCA
ACTATGGCAACACAGTCACATGGGACATTACAGAAATGATTTGTCGATGACATGCGACTTTTCTTTAATA
AAGCGCAAAGATCCCAAAAAGCAAACTTTTAACAAAAATCATATAATTATATTTTCAATCCAGCTTTGTA
GCAACTTTGTGCTGCTGTTCACTCAGCAACAGATAGTCAGTATAAGGTCAGTGTGTCTCAAAGCAGTGCC
ATCTGTTTCACACATTGCGTTCTATATATAAGTGTGCTGGTTGACACGACACTGTATAAGGCCTAGGCTA
AAACACAAACAATGTAGAATGACACTGTGTTTTTTTTGTAAACAAATGTTGTTTTTGGTTAAACATCTTT
GTGAAAACATCCTCCTGTCATGTATTTGCTATATTCAAATGTTAAACCCGTGCAGAATAGAACATATACA
AAAAAAAACAACACAACACATTTTTAAACATTATTAAATATCAAGTATTGCTGGCAGTTCTGTTTCTGTT
TTACAGTACCCTTTGCCACAGTTCTCCGCTTTTCCTGGTCCAGATTCCACAAGTCTGATTCACCAATAGC
AAAGCGAATAAACAACCAAAGCAGCCAATCACTGCTTGTAGACTGTCCTGCGAGACCGGCCCATTCCAGC
ACATTCTGGAAACTTCCTTTATATGATAATTATAAATACATTTAAATTATTGATACAAAACATGTAATTC
CTAGAACATAACCATAGCAATCATTAGTTTTCAGGGTAATTATGTATTTTTAGGATTTGACTGCGGAAAG
ATCTGGTCATGTGACGTCTCATGAACGTCACGGCCCTGGGTTTCTATAAATACAGTAGGACTCTCGACCA
TCGGCAGATTTTTCGAAGAAGAAGATCAGTTTCAGGAGCCGTACTGTTCCGTTTCAACGCAAATATTAAC
GGTAAGAGCGAATTTCCTAGTTTGTTTTCATGCCATTCTTTAAAACCATAGCGTATTACTTTAATTATAG
TAAACTTTCGCTTTCTTTATTACAAGAGACGTTTTGTGTTGATTCTCCGCGGACATTTTCGGTCAGACAA
TCAGAAAATGACCGCGGAGGACCAGTAACTTGCATTACACGTAAGTTAAATCTTCGTGTATTAAAATGGT
TAGGTTGTTAACGTCAAATAGGTTACCGTGTTTGCGTGTGATCAGGTTGGTTTTGTTAGATTTTTGTCAG
TATTTTTAATTTATTTGTTTTAGTTTATTTATTTTTTTTGCTGAATCATAGTTTGTGAACAAAGAACCCG
GATGTTACATACAGTACAGCCGCCATGTTACAGAGAGTTATAACTTAATCATTTTAAAAATAATTTTGCC
TTACTTTTAGTTTGTCATGTTGAGAAATGAGGAAATGTTAAAATGAGGAAATATCCAATTAATTTAATAT
ATCAAAATAATCCATGATTACAATGCACTGAACTGGAGAAAATTAAGATGTTTTCTAGTGTCATGAAACA
AATGTAAGAGATGTACATTGTAGATGTTTTATGTCAAGAATTGGCTAGTTGATGCAGCATACTGGCGATA
CTCAGTTGTAATAACAGTAACGTTACATGTTAATAGACTACTGAGTATGCTGTTCTGTCTATGTATGCTC
TGTAAGCTACGAGAAGGACTTTTTTAAACAGTAAAGGGTGCAATATTTTTACAAATTGAATTAAATAAAG
GCTGTCTATTAAGTAATATGCTTGATATTTTTCTTACTTGATCGGAAATAAGAAAAAATATAAACGTTGT
TGCTCTAAAAATCCTAGTTCAGTTTAGCCAACCACAAATACCTTTTTGTTCCTCCAACAGTTTTTTTTTC
TTCTCTATAATATTTGGCAGTCTATAGTACTCCAAATGTTTCCCCACAGTCTAACTAATTGGTACAGCCA
AAATCATGACACTTATTGCAATAATAATTTTGGTTCATTGGCATTGTTGATAGCCTGTGCCACTAATATG
GTCGATTGATCATGCTTCAGGAAGAAAACTATATTGTTTGATGTAAGATTATTAAATCTTCACCTGCTTC
CATTACAAACTATTCCCATCTTATTGAATTCTGGTATGTCTTAAAGGATTAGTTCACTTCCCAAATCAAA
ATTTACTTAGCCTTTTTTCATCCATGATCCCTTTTTTTCATCATTAATGAAGAAATTGTTTTTGAAAAAG
TTTCAAGATTTTTTTCTCTATATTGTGGAGCTTGTTAGTTTAAAATTCCAAAATGCAATATGTGGCTTCA
AATGGTTCTAAATGATCCCAGTCAAGGAATAACAGTCTTATCTAATGAAACCATTAGACCTTTAAAAATA
AAAAAAATAAAAGTATTTATTTTTAAATGACTGAGTGATTAAGTTGAATTTCAGCGTTTCCTTACTGTGT
AGAAGTCCTTCCTTACTGGCCCCACCCTTTGGTTCTCTGCCAATCTGCTACCTAATGTAATGTTGTGGAA
CATTATTATTCTTTATTTCTTAATTTTTTATTTTTTATTTTAAAACAATGTAAACTGCACAGATGTGCAG
TTTGTTTAAAATGGCCAATGCTTTGGAAATGCATGACATAATTAGATTTCATGATGCACAAAGCCAAATC
TCAGAGCTTGTGCAAAATGAGCTATCATTTCACTAGGTAAGACCCTAAATTTTCATATAGGATCATTTGG
ACAATTTTGCTGCAGGTAAAATGCATTCTATAGTCCACTGTCAGCCATTGTTTTGGATAGTATTTATTTT
TCTCTACAAGTATAGTCAATAGTTTTCTATTATTTTAAAGGTTTGTAACATTTAAGGGTGACCAAATGCA
AAGTAAAATTTCATTTTCGGGTGAACTATCTCGTTTAACATGGGAGAAGTGCAAAACATACATTATTGGC
TAGAACATTGTAGTATTTTTTAAATGGAAATGTGTGATTGCTAATCTTACTTTGAATTTGTTTACAGGGA
TCCTTCTCGAGCACCCAGCTTTCTTGTACAAAGTGGTGCTAGCGAGCTC
